>Addgene plasmid #133769 | px459-RhebL1 sgRNA | depositor full sequence | sequence record 257065 | px459-RhebL1 sgRNA sequence 9176 bps
GAGGGCCTATTTCCCATGATTCCTTCATATTTGCATATACGATACAAGGCTGTTAGAGAGATAATTGGAA
TTAATTTGACTGTAAACACAAAGATATTAGTACAAAATACGTGACGTAGAAAGTAATAATTTCTTGGGTA
GTTTGCAGTTTTAAAATTATGTTTTAAAATGGACTATCATATGCTTACCGTAACTTGAAAGTATTTCGAT
TTCTTGGCTTTATATATCTTGTGGAAGGACGAAACACCGATCCTCGGATACCGCTGTGTGTTTTAGAGCT
AGAAATAGCAAGTTAAAATAAGGCTAGTCCGTTATCAACTTGAAAAAGTGGCACCGAGTCGGTGCTTTTT
TGTTTTAGAGCTAGAAATAGCAAGTTAAAATAAGGCTAGTCCGTTTTTAGCGCGTGCGCCAATTCTGCAG
ACAAATGGCTCTAGAGGTACCCGTTACATAACTTACGGTAAATGGCCCGCCTGGCTGACCGCCCAACGAC
CCCCGCCCATTGACGTCAATAGTAACGCCAATAGGGACTTTCCATTGACGTCAATGGGTGGAGTATTTAC
GGTAAACTGCCCACTTGGCAGTACATCAAGTGTATCATATGCCAAGTACGCCCCCTATTGACGTCAATGA
CGGTAAATGGCCCGCCTGGCATTGTGCCCAGTACATGACCTTATGGGACTTTCCTACTTGGCAGTACATC
TACGTATTAGTCATCGCTATTACCATGGTCGAGGTGAGCCCCACGTTCTGCTTCACTCTCCCCATCTCCC
CCCCCTCCCCACCCCCAATTTTGTATTTATTTATTTTTTAATTATTTTGTGCAGCGATGGGGGCGGGGGG
GGGGGGGGGGCGCGCGCCAGGCGGGGCGGGGCGGGGCGAGGGGCGGGGCGGGGCGAGGCGGAGAGGTGCG
GCGGCAGCCAATCAGAGCGGCGCGCTCCGAAAGTTTCCTTTTATGGCGAGGCGGCGGCGGCGGCGGCCCT
ATAAAAAGCGAAGCGCGCGGCGGGCGGGAGTCGCTGCGCGCTGCCTTCGCCCCGTGCCCCGCTCCGCCGC
CGCCTCGCGCCGCCCGCCCCGGCTCTGACTGACCGCGTTACTCCCACAGGTGAGCGGGCGGGACGGCCCT
TCTCCTCCGGGCTGTAATTAGCTGAGCAAGAGGTAAGGGTTTAAGGGATGGTTGGTTGGTGGGGTATTAA
TGTTTAATTACCTGGAGCACCTGCCTGAAATCACTTTTTTTCAGGTTGGACCGGTGCCACCATGGACTAT
AAGGACCACGACGGAGACTACAAGGATCATGATATTGATTACAAAGACGATGACGATAAGATGGCCCCAA
AGAAGAAGCGGAAGGTCGGTATCCACGGAGTCCCAGCAGCCGACAAGAAGTACAGCATCGGCCTGGACAT
CGGCACCAACTCTGTGGGCTGGGCCGTGATCACCGACGAGTACAAGGTGCCCAGCAAGAAATTCAAGGTG
CTGGGCAACACCGACCGGCACAGCATCAAGAAGAACCTGATCGGAGCCCTGCTGTTCGACAGCGGCGAAA
CAGCCGAGGCCACCCGGCTGAAGAGAACCGCCAGAAGAAGATACACCAGACGGAAGAACCGGATCTGCTA
TCTGCAAGAGATCTTCAGCAACGAGATGGCCAAGGTGGACGACAGCTTCTTCCACAGACTGGAAGAGTCC
TTCCTGGTGGAAGAGGATAAGAAGCACGAGCGGCACCCCATCTTCGGCAACATCGTGGACGAGGTGGCCT
ACCACGAGAAGTACCCCACCATCTACCACCTGAGAAAGAAACTGGTGGACAGCACCGACAAGGCCGACCT
GCGGCTGATCTATCTGGCCCTGGCCCACATGATCAAGTTCCGGGGCCACTTCCTGATCGAGGGCGACCTG
AACCCCGACAACAGCGACGTGGACAAGCTGTTCATCCAGCTGGTGCAGACCTACAACCAGCTGTTCGAGG
AAAACCCCATCAACGCCAGCGGCGTGGACGCCAAGGCCATCCTGTCTGCCAGACTGAGCAAGAGCAGACG
GCTGGAAAATCTGATCGCCCAGCTGCCCGGCGAGAAGAAGAATGGCCTGTTCGGAAACCTGATTGCCCTG
AGCCTGGGCCTGACCCCCAACTTCAAGAGCAACTTCGACCTGGCCGAGGATGCCAAACTGCAGCTGAGCA
AGGACACCTACGACGACGACCTGGACAACCTGCTGGCCCAGATCGGCGACCAGTACGCCGACCTGTTTCT
GGCCGCCAAGAACCTGTCCGACGCCATCCTGCTGAGCGACATCCTGAGAGTGAACACCGAGATCACCAAG
GCCCCCCTGAGCGCCTCTATGATCAAGAGATACGACGAGCACCACCAGGACCTGACCCTGCTGAAAGCTC
TCGTGCGGCAGCAGCTGCCTGAGAAGTACAAAGAGATTTTCTTCGACCAGAGCAAGAACGGCTACGCCGG
CTACATTGACGGCGGAGCCAGCCAGGAAGAGTTCTACAAGTTCATCAAGCCCATCCTGGAAAAGATGGAC
GGCACCGAGGAACTGCTCGTGAAGCTGAACAGAGAGGACCTGCTGCGGAAGCAGCGGACCTTCGACAACG
GCAGCATCCCCCACCAGATCCACCTGGGAGAGCTGCACGCCATTCTGCGGCGGCAGGAAGATTTTTACCC
ATTCCTGAAGGACAACCGGGAAAAGATCGAGAAGATCCTGACCTTCCGCATCCCCTACTACGTGGGCCCT
CTGGCCAGGGGAAACAGCAGATTCGCCTGGATGACCAGAAAGAGCGAGGAAACCATCACCCCCTGGAACT
TCGAGGAAGTGGTGGACAAGGGCGCTTCCGCCCAGAGCTTCATCGAGCGGATGACCAACTTCGATAAGAA
CCTGCCCAACGAGAAGGTGCTGCCCAAGCACAGCCTGCTGTACGAGTACTTCACCGTGTATAACGAGCTG
ACCAAAGTGAAATACGTGACCGAGGGAATGAGAAAGCCCGCCTTCCTGAGCGGCGAGCAGAAAAAGGCCA
TCGTGGACCTGCTGTTCAAGACCAACCGGAAAGTGACCGTGAAGCAGCTGAAAGAGGACTACTTCAAGAA
AATCGAGTGCTTCGACTCCGTGGAAATCTCCGGCGTGGAAGATCGGTTCAACGCCTCCCTGGGCACATAC
CACGATCTGCTGAAAATTATCAAGGACAAGGACTTCCTGGACAATGAGGAAAACGAGGACATTCTGGAAG
ATATCGTGCTGACCCTGACACTGTTTGAGGACAGAGAGATGATCGAGGAACGGCTGAAAACCTATGCCCA
CCTGTTCGACGACAAAGTGATGAAGCAGCTGAAGCGGCGGAGATACACCGGCTGGGGCAGGCTGAGCCGG
AAGCTGATCAACGGCATCCGGGACAAGCAGTCCGGCAAGACAATCCTGGATTTCCTGAAGTCCGACGGCT
TCGCCAACAGAAACTTCATGCAGCTGATCCACGACGACAGCCTGACCTTTAAAGAGGACATCCAGAAAGC
CCAGGTGTCCGGCCAGGGCGATAGCCTGCACGAGCACATTGCCAATCTGGCCGGCAGCCCCGCCATTAAG
AAGGGCATCCTGCAGACAGTGAAGGTGGTGGACGAGCTCGTGAAAGTGATGGGCCGGCACAAGCCCGAGA
ACATCGTGATCGAAATGGCCAGAGAGAACCAGACCACCCAGAAGGGACAGAAGAACAGCCGCGAGAGAAT
GAAGCGGATCGAAGAGGGCATCAAAGAGCTGGGCAGCCAGATCCTGAAAGAACACCCCGTGGAAAACACC
CAGCTGCAGAACGAGAAGCTGTACCTGTACTACCTGCAGAATGGGCGGGATATGTACGTGGACCAGGAAC
TGGACATCAACCGGCTGTCCGACTACGATGTGGACCATATCGTGCCTCAGAGCTTTCTGAAGGACGACTC
CATCGACAACAAGGTGCTGACCAGAAGCGACAAGAACCGGGGCAAGAGCGACAACGTGCCCTCCGAAGAG
GTCGTGAAGAAGATGAAGAACTACTGGCGGCAGCTGCTGAACGCCAAGCTGATTACCCAGAGAAAGTTCG
ACAATCTGACCAAGGCCGAGAGAGGCGGCCTGAGCGAACTGGATAAGGCCGGCTTCATCAAGAGACAGCT
GGTGGAAACCCGGCAGATCACAAAGCACGTGGCACAGATCCTGGACTCCCGGATGAACACTAAGTACGAC
GAGAATGACAAGCTGATCCGGGAAGTGAAAGTGATCACCCTGAAGTCCAAGCTGGTGTCCGATTTCCGGA
AGGATTTCCAGTTTTACAAAGTGCGCGAGATCAACAACTACCACCACGCCCACGACGCCTACCTGAACGC
CGTCGTGGGAACCGCCCTGATCAAAAAGTACCCTAAGCTGGAAAGCGAGTTCGTGTACGGCGACTACAAG
GTGTACGACGTGCGGAAGATGATCGCCAAGAGCGAGCAGGAAATCGGCAAGGCTACCGCCAAGTACTTCT
TCTACAGCAACATCATGAACTTTTTCAAGACCGAGATTACCCTGGCCAACGGCGAGATCCGGAAGCGGCC
TCTGATCGAGACAAACGGCGAAACCGGGGAGATCGTGTGGGATAAGGGCCGGGATTTTGCCACCGTGCGG
AAAGTGCTGAGCATGCCCCAAGTGAATATCGTGAAAAAGACCGAGGTGCAGACAGGCGGCTTCAGCAAAG
AGTCTATCCTGCCCAAGAGGAACAGCGATAAGCTGATCGCCAGAAAGAAGGACTGGGACCCTAAGAAGTA
CGGCGGCTTCGACAGCCCCACCGTGGCCTATTCTGTGCTGGTGGTGGCCAAAGTGGAAAAGGGCAAGTCC
AAGAAACTGAAGAGTGTGAAAGAGCTGCTGGGGATCACCATCATGGAAAGAAGCAGCTTCGAGAAGAATC
CCATCGACTTTCTGGAAGCCAAGGGCTACAAAGAAGTGAAAAAGGACCTGATCATCAAGCTGCCTAAGTA
CTCCCTGTTCGAGCTGGAAAACGGCCGGAAGAGAATGCTGGCCTCTGCCGGCGAACTGCAGAAGGGAAAC
GAACTGGCCCTGCCCTCCAAATATGTGAACTTCCTGTACCTGGCCAGCCACTATGAGAAGCTGAAGGGCT
CCCCCGAGGATAATGAGCAGAAACAGCTGTTTGTGGAACAGCACAAGCACTACCTGGACGAGATCATCGA
GCAGATCAGCGAGTTCTCCAAGAGAGTGATCCTGGCCGACGCTAATCTGGACAAAGTGCTGTCCGCCTAC
AACAAGCACCGGGATAAGCCCATCAGAGAGCAGGCCGAGAATATCATCCACCTGTTTACCCTGACCAATC
TGGGAGCCCCTGCCGCCTTCAAGTACTTTGACACCACCATCGACCGGAAGAGGTACACCAGCACCAAAGA
GGTGCTGGACGCCACCCTGATCCACCAGAGCATCACCGGCCTGTACGAGACACGGATCGACCTGTCTCAG
CTGGGAGGCGACAAAAGGCCGGCGGCCACGAAAAAGGCCGGCCAGGCAAAAAAGAAAAAGGAATTCGGCA
GTGGAGAGGGCAGAGGAAGTCTGCTAACATGCGGTGACGTCGAGGAGAATCCTGGCCCAATGACCGAGTA
CAAGCCCACGGTGCGCCTCGCCACCCGCGACGACGTCCCCAGGGCCGTACGCACCCTCGCCGCCGCGTTC
GCCGACTACCCCGCCACGCGCCACACCGTCGATCCGGACCGCCACATCGAGCGGGTCACCGAGCTGCAAG
AACTCTTCCTCACGCGCGTCGGGCTCGACATCGGCAAGGTGTGGGTCGCGGACGACGGCGCCGCGGTGGC
GGTCTGGACCACGCCGGAGAGCGTCGAAGCGGGGGCGGTGTTCGCCGAGATCGGCCCGCGCATGGCCGAG
TTGAGCGGTTCCCGGCTGGCCGCGCAGCAACAGATGGAAGGCCTCCTGGCGCCGCACCGGCCCAAGGAGC
CCGCGTGGTTCCTGGCCACCGTCGGAGTCTCGCCCGACCACCAGGGCAAGGGTCTGGGCAGCGCCGTCGT
GCTCCCCGGAGTGGAGGCGGCCGAGCGCGCCGGGGTGCCCGCCTTCCTGGAGACCTCCGCGCCCCGCAAC
CTCCCCTTCTACGAGCGGCTCGGCTTCACCGTCACCGCCGACGTCGAGGTGCCCGAAGGACCGCGCACCT
GGTGCATGACCCGCAAGCCCGGTGCCTGAGAATTCTAACTAGAGCTCGCTGATCAGCCTCGACTGTGCCT
TCTAGTTGCCAGCCATCTGTTGTTTGCCCCTCCCCCGTGCCTTCCTTGACCCTGGAAGGTGCCACTCCCA
CTGTCCTTTCCTAATAAAATGAGGAAATTGCATCGCATTGTCTGAGTAGGTGTCATTCTATTCTGGGGGG
TGGGGTGGGGCAGGACAGCAAGGGGGAGGATTGGGAAGAGAATAGCAGGCATGCTGGGGAGCGGCCGCAG
GAACCCCTAGTGATGGAGTTGGCCACTCCCTCTCTGCGCGCTCGCTCGCTCACTGAGGCCGGGCGACCAA
AGGTCGCCCGACGCCCGGGCTTTGCCCGGGCGGCCTCAGTGAGCGAGCGAGCGCGCAGCTGCCTGCAGGG
GCGCCTGATGCGGTATTTTCTCCTTACGCATCTGTGCGGTATTTCACACCGCATA
[95 nt withheld, positions 6636-6730]
T
[46 nt withheld, positions 6732-6777]
C
[141 nt withheld, positions 6779-6919]
CCTTTGACGTTGGAGTCCACGTTCTTT
[37 nt withheld, positions 6947-6983]
ACTCTATCTCGGGCTATTCTTTTGATTTATAAGGGATTTTGCCGATTTCGGTCTATTGGTTAAAAAATGA
GCTGATTTAACAAAAATTTAACGCGAATTTTAACAAAATATTAACGTTTACAATTTTATGGTGCACTCTC
AGTACAATCTGCTCTGATGCCGCATAGTTAAGCCAGCCCCGACACCCGCCAACACCCGCTGACGCGCCCT
GACGGGCTTGTCTGCTCCCGGCATCCGCTTACAGACAAGCTGTGACCGTCTCCGGGAGCTGCATGTGTCA
GAGGTTTTCACCGTCATCACCGAAACGCGCGAGACGAAAGGGCCTCGTGATACGCCTATTTTTATAGGTT
AATGTCATGATAATAATGGTTTCTTAGACGTCAGGTGGCACTTTTCGGGGAAATGTGCGCGGAACCCCTA
TTTGTTTATTTTTCTAAATACATTCAAATATGTATCCGCTCATGAGACAATAACCCTGATAAATGCTTCA
ATAATATTGAAAAAGGAAGAGTATGAGTATTCAACATTTCCGTGTCGCCCTTATTCCCTTTTTTGCGGCA
TTTTGCCTTCCTGTTTTTGCTCACCCAGAAACGCTGGTGAAAGTAAAAGATGCTGAAGATCAGTTGGGTG
CACGAGTGGGTTACATCGAACTGGATCTCAACAGCGGTAAGATCCTTGAGAGTTTTCGCCCCGAAGAACG
TTTTCCAATGATGAGCACTTTTAAAGTTCTGCTATGTGGCGCGGTATTATCCCGTATTGACGCCGGGCAA
GAGCAACTCGGTCGCCGCATACACTATTCTCAGAATGACTTGGTTGAGTACTCACCAGTCACAGAAAAGC
ATCTTACGGATGGCATGACAGTAAGAGAATTATGCAGTGCTGCCATAACCATGAGTGATAACACTGCGGC
CAACTTACTTCTGACAACGATCGGAGGACCGAAGGAGCTAACCGCTTTTTTGCACAACATGGGGGATCAT
GTAACTCGCCTTGATCGTTGGGAACCGGAGCTGAATGAAGCCATACCAAACGACGAGCGTGACACCACGA
TGCCTGTAGCAATGGCAACAACGTTGCGCAAACTATTAACTGGCGAACTACTTACTCTAGCTTCCCGGCA
ACAATTAATAGACTGGATGGAGGCGGATAAAGTTGCAGGACCACTTCTGCGCTCGGCCCTTCCGGCTGGC
TGGTTTATTGCTGATAAATCTGGAGCCGGTGAGCGTGGAAGCCGCGGTATCATTGCAGCACTGGGGCCAG
ATGGTAAGCCCTCCCGTATCGTAGTTATCTACACGACGGGGAGTCAGGCAACTATGGATGAACGAAATAG
ACAGATCGCTGAGATAGGTGCCTCACTGATTAAGCATTGGTAACTGTCAGACCAAGTTTACTCATATATA
CTTTAGATTGATTTAAAACTTCATTTTTAATTTAAAAGGATCTAGGTGAAGATCCTTTTTGATAATCTCA
TGACCAAAATCCCTTAACGTGAGTTTTCGTTCCACTGAGCGTCAGACCCCGTAGAAAAGATCAAAGGATC
TTCTTGAGATCCTTTTTTTCTGCGCGTAATCTGCTGCTTGCAAACAAAAAAACCACCGCTACCAGCGGTG
GTTTGTTTGCCGGATCAAGAGCTACCAACTCTTTTTCCGAAGGTAACTGGCTTCAGCAGAGCGCAGATAC
CAAATACTGTTCTTCTAGTGTAGCCGTAGTTAGGCCACCACTTCAAGAACTCTGTAGCACCGCCTACATA
CCTCGCTCTGCTAATCCTGTTACCAGTGGCTGCTGCCAGTGGCGATAAGTCGTGTCTTACCGGGTTGGAC
TCAAGACGATAGTTACCGGATAAGGCGCAGCGGTCGGGCTGAACGGGGGGTTCGTGCACACAGCCCAGCT
TGGAGCGAACGACCTACACCGAACTGAGATACCTACAGCGTGAGCTATGAGAAAGCGCCACGCTTCCCGA
AGGGAGAAAGGCGGACAGGTATCCGGTAAGCGGCAGGGTCGGAACAGGAGAGCGCACGAGGGAGCTTCCA
GGGGGAAACGCCTGGTATCTTTATAGTCCTGTCGGGTTTCGCCACCTCTGACTTGAGCGTCGATTTTTGT
GATGCTCGTCAGGGGGGCGGAGCCTATGGAAAAACGCCAGCAACGCGGCCTTTTTACGGTTCCTGGCCTT
TTGCTGGCCTTTTGCTCACATGT
Features (pLannotate 1.2.2; 19 found; start..end, strand, type, name):
      1..236     +  promoter       U6 promoter: RNA polymerase III promoter for human U6 snRNA
    270..345     +  misc_RNA       gRNA scaffold: guide RNA scaffold for the Streptococcus pyogenes CRISPR/Cas9 system
    352..395     +  misc_RNA       gRNA scaffold (fragment): guide RNA scaffold for the Streptococcus pyogenes CRISPR/Cas9 system
    442..727     +  enhancer       CMV enhancer: human cytomegalovirus immediate early enhancer; contains an 18-bp deletion relative to the standard CMV enhancer
    729..1006    +  promoter       chicken β-actin promoter: No description available
   1007..1234    +  intron         hybrid intron: hybrid between chicken β-actin (CBA) and minute virus of mice (MMV) introns (Gray et al., 2011)
   1372..2973    +  CDS            Cas9(N): N-terminal portion of Streptococcus pyogenes Cas9 (Zetsche et al., 2015)
   2974..5472    +  CDS            Cas9(C): C-terminal portion of Streptococcus pyogenes Cas9 (Zetsche et al., 2015)
   5473..5520    +  CDS            nucleoplasmin NLS: bipartite nuclear localization signal from nucleoplasmin
   5590..6189    +  CDS            PuroR (fragment): puromycin N-acetyltransferase; pac from Streptomyces; confers resistance to puromycin
   6223..6334    +  polyA_signal   bGH poly(A) signal: bovine growth hormone polyadenylation signal
   6439..6579    +  repeat_region  AAV2 ITR: inverted terminal repeat of adeno-associated virus serotype 2 inverted
   6584..6635    -  misc_feature   bom (fragment): basis of mobility region from pBR322
   6654..7109    +  rep_origin     f1 ori (sequence partly withheld): f1 bacteriophage origin of replication; arrow indicates direction of (+) strand synthesis
   7110..7159    -  misc_feature   bom (fragment): basis of mobility region from pBR322
   7261..7296    -  CDS            rop (fragment): Rop protein, which maintains plasmids at low copy number; rop
   7391..7495    +  promoter       AmpR promoter: bla
   7496..8356    +  CDS            AmpR: β-lactamase; bla; confers resistance to ampicillin, carbenicillin, and related antibiotics
   8527..9115    +  rep_origin     ori: high-copy-number ColE1/pMB1/pBR322/pUC origin of replication
