>Addgene plasmid #133769 | px459-RhebL1 sgRNA | addgene full sequence | sequence record 264577 | Addgene NGS Result
GAGGGCCTATTTCCCATGATTCCTTCATATTTGCATATACGATACAAGGCTGTTAGAGAGATAATTGGAA
TTAATTTGACTGTAAACACAAAGATATTAGTACAAAATACGTGACGTAGAAAGTAATAATTTCTTGGGTA
GTTTGCAGTTTTAAAATTATGTTTTAAAATGGACTATCATATGCTTACCGTAACTTGAAAGTATTTCGAT
TTCTTGGCTTTATATATCTTGTGGAAAGGACGAAACACCGATCCTCGGATACCGCTGTGTGTTTTAGAGC
TAGAAATAGCAAGTTAAAATAAGGCTAGTCCGTTATCAACTTGAAAAAGTGGCACCGAGTCGGTGCTTTT
TTGTTTTAGAGCTAGAAATAGCAAGTTAAAATAAGGCTAGTCCGTTTTTAGCGCGTGCGCCAATTCTGCA
GACAAATGGCTCTAGAGGTACCCGTTACATAACTTACGGTAAATGGCCCGCCTGGCTGACCGCCCAACGA
CCCCCGCCCATTGACGTCAATAGTAACGCCAATAGGGACTTTCCATTGACGTCAATGGGTGGAGTATTTA
CGGTAAACTGCCCACTTGGCAGTACATCAAGTGTATCATATGCCAAGTACGCCCCCTATTGACGTCAATG
ACGGTAAATGGCCCGCCTGGCATTGTGCCCAGTACATGACCTTATGGGACTTTCCTACTTGGCAGTACAT
CTACGTATTAGTCATCGCTATTACCATGGTCGAGGTGAGCCCCACGTTCTGCTTCACTCTCCCCATCTCC
CCCCCCTCCCCACCCCCAATTTTGTATTTATTTATTTTTTAATTATTTTGTGCAGCGATGGGGGCGGGGG
GGGGGGGGGNGGGCGCSMGGCGGGGGGGGGGGGGGGGGGGGGGGGGGGGGGGGGGGGGGGGGGGGGGGGG
GGGGGGGGGGGGRSGGKGGGGGGGGGGGGGGGGGGGGGGGGGGGGCGCGCGCCRGGGGGGGCGGGGCGGG
GCGAGGGGCGGGGCGGGGCGAGGCGGAGAGGTGCGGCGGCAGCCAATCAGAGCGGCGCGCTCCGAAAGTT
TCCTTTTATGGCGAGGCGGCGGCGGCGGCGGCCCTATAAAAAGCGAAGCGCGCGGCGGGCGGGAGTCGCT
GCGCGCTGCCTTCGCCCCGTGCCCCGCTCCGCCGCCGCCTCGCGCCGCCCGCCCCGGCTCTGACTGACCG
CGTTACTCCCACAGGTGAGCGGGCGGGACGGCCCTTCTCCTCCGGGCTGTAATTAGCTGAGCAAGAGGTA
AGGGTTTAAGGGATGGTTGGTTGGTGGGGTATTAATGTTTAATTACCTGGAGCACCTGCCTGAAATCACT
TTTTTTCAGGTTGGACCGGTGCCACCATGGACTATAAGGACCACGACGGAGACTACAAGGATCATGATAT
TGATTACAAAGACGATGACGATAAGATGGCCCCAAAGAAGAAGCGGAAGGTCGGTATCCACGGAGTCCCA
GCAGCCGACAAGAAGTACAGCATCGGCCTGGACATCGGCACCAACTCTGTGGGCTGGGCCGTGATCACCG
ACGAGTACAAGGTGCCCAGCAAGAAATTCAAGGTGCTGGGCAACACCGACCGGCACAGCATCAAGAAGAA
CCTGATCGGAGCCCTGCTGTTCGACAGCGGCGAAACAGCCGAGGCCACCCGGCTGAAGAGAACCGCCAGA
AGAAGATACACCAGACGGAAGAACCGGATCTGCTATCTGCAAGAGATCTTCAGCAACGAGATGGCCAAGG
TGGACGACAGCTTCTTCCACAGACTGGAAGAGTCCTTCCTGGTGGAAGAGGATAAGAAGCACGAGCGGCA
CCCCATCTTCGGCAACATCGTGGACGAGGTGGCCTACCACGAGAAGTACCCCACCATCTACCACCTGAGA
AAGAAACTGGTGGACAGCACCGACAAGGCCGACCTGCGGCTGATCTATCTGGCCCTGGCCCACATGATCA
AGTTCCGGGGCCACTTCCTGATCGAGGGCGACCTGAACCCCGACAACAGCGACGTGGACAAGCTGTTCAT
CCAGCTGGTGCAGACCTACAACCAGCTGTTCGAGGAAAACCCCATCAACGCCAGCGGCGTGGACGCCAAG
GCCATCCTGTCTGCCAGACTGAGCAAGAGCAGACGGCTGGAAAATCTGATCGCCCAGCTGCCCGGCGAGA
AGAAGAATGGCCTGTTCGGAAACCTGATTGCCCTGAGCCTGGGCCTGACCCCCAACTTCAAGAGCAACTT
CGACCTGGCCGAGGATGCCAAACTGCAGCTGAGCAAGGACACCTACGACGACGACCTGGACAACCTGCTG
GCCCAGATCGGCGACCAGTACGCCGACCTGTTTCTGGCCGCCAAGAACCTGTCCGACGCCATCCTGCTGA
GCGACATCCTGAGAGTGAACACCGAGATCACCAAGGCCCCCCTGAGCGCCTCTATGATCAAGAGATACGA
CGAGCACCACCAGGACCTGACCCTGCTGAAAGCTCTCGTGCGGCAGCAGCTGCCTGAGAAGTACAAAGAG
ATTTTCTTCGACCAGAGCAAGAACGGCTACGCCGGCTACATTGACGGCGGAGCCAGCCAGGAAGAGTTCT
ACAAGTTCATCAAGCCCATCCTGGAAAAGATGGACGGCACCGAGGAACTGCTCGTGAAGCTGAACAGAGA
GGACCTGCTGCGGAAGCAGCGGACCTTCGACAACGGCAGCATCCCCCACCAGATCCACCTGGGAGAGCTG
CACGCCATTCTGCGGCGGCAGGAAGATTTTTACCCATTCCTGAAGGACAACCGGGAAAAGATCGAGAAGA
TCCTGACCTTCCGCATCCCCTACTACGTGGGCCCTCTGGCCAGGGGAAACAGCAGATTCGCCTGGATGAC
CAGAAAGAGCGAGGAAACCATCACCCCCTGGAACTTCGAGGAAGTGGTGGACAAGGGCGCTTCCGCCCAG
AGCTTCATCGAGCGGATGACCAACTTCGATAAGAACCTGCCCAACGAGAAGGTGCTGCCCAAGCACAGCC
TGCTGTACGAGTACTTCACCGTGTATAACGAGCTGACCAAAGTGAAATACGTGACCGAGGGAATGAGAAA
GCCCGCCTTCCTGAGCGGCGAGCAGAAAAAGGCCATCGTGGACCTGCTGTTCAAGACCAACCGGAAAGTG
ACCGTGAAGCAGCTGAAAGAGGACTACTTCAAGAAAATCGAGTGCTTCGACTCCGTGGAAATCTCCGGCG
TGGAAGATCGGTTCAACGCCTCCCTGGGCACATACCACGATCTGCTGAAAATTATCAAGGACAAGGACTT
CCTGGACAATGAGGAAAACGAGGACATTCTGGAAGATATCGTGCTGACCCTGACACTGTTTGAGGACAGA
GAGATGATCGAGGAACGGCTGAAAACCTATGCCCACCTGTTCGACGACAAAGTGATGAAGCAGCTGAAGC
GGCGGAGATACACCGGCTGGGGCAGGCTGAGCCGGAAGCTGATCAACGGCATCCGGGACAAGCAGTCCGG
CAAGACAATCCTGGATTTCCTGAAGTCCGACGGCTTCGCCAACAGAAACTTCATGCAGCTGATCCACGAC
GACAGCCTGACCTTTAAAGAGGACATCCAGAAAGCCCAGGTGTCCGGCCAGGGCGATAGCCTGCACGAGC
ACATTGCCAATCTGGCCGGCAGCCCCGCCATTAAGAAGGGCATCCTGCAGACAGTGAAGGTGGTGGACGA
GCTCGTGAAAGTGATGGGCCGGCACAAGCCCGAGAACATCGTGATCGAAATGGCCAGAGAGAACCAGACC
ACCCAGAAGGGACAGAAGAACAGCCGCGAGAGAATGAAGCGGATCGAAGAGGGCATCAAAGAGCTGGGCA
GCCAGATCCTGAAAGAACACCCCGTGGAAAACACCCAGCTGCAGAACGAGAAGCTGTACCTGTACTACCT
GCAGAATGGGCGGGATATGTACGTGGACCAGGAACTGGACATCAACCGGCTGTCCGACTACGATGTGGAC
CATATCGTGCCTCAGAGCTTTCTGAAGGACGACTCCATCGACAACAAGGTGCTGACCAGAAGCGACAAGA
ACCGGGGCAAGAGCGACAACGTGCCCTCCGAAGAGGTCGTGAAGAAGATGAAGAACTACTGGCGGCAGCT
GCTGAACGCCAAGCTGATTACCCAGAGAAAGTTCGACAATCTGACCAAGGCCGAGAGAGGCGGCCTGAGC
GAACTGGATAAGGCCGGCTTCATCAAGAGACAGCTGGTGGAAACCCGGCAGATCACAAAGCACGTGGCAC
AGATCCTGGACTCCCGGATGAACACTAAGTACGACGAGAATGACAAGCTGATCCGGGAAGTGAAAGTGAT
CACCCTGAAGTCCAAGCTGGTGTCCGATTTCCGGAAGGATTTCCAGTTTTACAAAGTGCGCGAGATCAAC
AACTACCACCACGCCCACGACGCCTACCTGAACGCCGTCGTGGGAACCGCCCTGATCAAAAAGTACCCTA
AGCTGGAAAGCGAGTTCGTGTACGGCGACTACAAGGTGTACGACGTGCGGAAGATGATCGCCAAGAGCGA
GCAGGAAATCGGCAAGGCTACCGCCAAGTACTTCTTCTACAGCAACATCATGAACTTTTTCAAGACCGAG
ATTACCCTGGCCAACGGCGAGATCCGGAAGCGGCCTCTGATCGAGACAAACGGCGAAACCGGGGAGATCG
TGTGGGATAAGGGCCGGGATTTTGCCACCGTGCGGAAAGTGCTGAGCATGCCCCAAGTGAATATCGTGAA
AAAGACCGAGGTGCAGACAGGCGGCTTCAGCAAAGAGTCTATCCTGCCCAAGAGGAACAGCGATAAGCTG
ATCGCCAGAAAGAAGGACTGGGACCCTAAGAAGTACGGCGGCTTCGACAGCCCCACCGTGGCCTATTCTG
TGCTGGTGGTGGCCAAAGTGGAAAAGGGCAAGTCCAAGAAACTGAAGAGTGTGAAAGAGCTGCTGGGGAT
CACCATCATGGAAAGAAGCAGCTTCGAGAAGAATCCCATCGACTTTCTGGAAGCCAAGGGCTACAAAGAA
GTGAAAAAGGACCTGATCATCAAGCTGCCTAAGTACTCCCTGTTCGAGCTGGAAAACGGCCGGAAGAGAA
TGCTGGCCTCTGCCGGCGAACTGCAGAAGGGAAACGAACTGGCCCTGCCCTCCAAATATGTGAACTTCCT
GTACCTGGCCAGCCACTATGAGAAGCTGAAGGGCTCCCCCGAGGATAATGAGCAGAAACAGCTGTTTGTG
GAACAGCACAAGCACTACCTGGACGAGATCATCGAGCAGATCAGCGAGTTCTCCAAGAGAGTGATCCTGG
CCGACGCTAATCTGGACAAAGTGCTGTCCGCCTACAACAAGCACCGGGATAAGCCCATCAGAGAGCAGGC
CGAGAATATCATCCACCTGTTTACCCTGACCAATCTGGGAGCCCCTGCCGCCTTCAAGTACTTTGACACC
ACCATCGACCGGAAGAGGTACACCAGCACCAAAGAGGTGCTGGACGCCACCCTGATCCACCAGAGCATCA
CCGGCCTGTACGAGACACGGATCGACCTGTCTCAGCTGGGAGGCGACAAAAGGCCGGCGGCCACGAAAAA
GGCCGGCCAGGCAAAAAAGAAAAAGGAATTCGGCAGTGGAGAGGGCAGAGGAAGTCTGCTAACATGCGGT
GACGTCGAGGAGAATCCTGGCCCAATGACCGAGTACAAGCCCACGGTGCGCCTCGCCACCCGCGACGACG
TCCCCAGGGCCGTACGCACCCTCGCCGCCGCGTTCGCCGACTACCCCGCCACGCGCCACACCGTCGATCC
GGACCGCCACATCGAGCGGGTCACCGAGCTGCAAGAACTCTTCCTCACGCGCGTCGGGCTCGACATCGGC
AAGGTGTGGGTCGCGGACGACGGCGCCGCGGTGGCGGTCTGGACCACGCCGGAGAGCGTCGAAGCGGGGG
CGGTGTTCGCCGAGATCGGCCCGCGCATGGCCGAGTTGAGCGGTTCCCGGCTGGCCGCGCAGCAACAGAT
GGAAGGCCTCCTGGCGCCGCACCGGCCCAAGGAGCCCGCGTGGTTCCTGGCCACCGTCGGCGTCTCGCCC
GACCACCAGGGCAAGGGTCTGGGCAGCGCCGTCGTGCTCCCCGGAGTGGAGGCGGCCGAGCGCGCCGGGG
TGCCCGCCTTCCTGGAGACCTCCGCGCCCCACAACCTCCCCTTCTACGAGCGGCTCGGCTTCACCGTCAC
CGCCGACGTCGAGGTGCCCGAAGGACCGCGCACCTGGTGCATGACCCGCAAGCCCGGTGCCTGAGAATTC
TAACTAGAGCTCGCTGATCAGCCTCGACTGTGCCTTCTAGTTGCCAGCCATCTGTTGTTTGCCCCTCCCC
CGTGCCTTCCTTGACCCTGGAAGGTGCCACTCCCACTGTCCTTTCCTAATAAAATGAGGAAATTGCATCG
CATTGTCTGAGTAGGTGTCATTCTATTCTGGGGGGTGGGGTGGGGCAGGACAGCAAGGGGGAGGATTGGG
AAGAGAATAGCAGGCATGCTGGGGAGCGGCCGCAGGAACCCCTAGTGATGGAGTTGGCCACTCCCTCTCT
GCGCGCTCGCTCGCTCACTGAGGCCGGGCGACCAAAGGTCGCCCGACGCCCGGGCTTTGCCCGGGCGGCC
TCAGTGAGCGAGCGAGCGCGCAGCTGCCTGCAGGGGCGCCTGATGCGGTATTTTCTCCTTACGCATCTGT
GCGGTATTTCACACCGCATA
[95 nt withheld, positions 6741-6835]
T
[46 nt withheld, positions 6837-6882]
C
[141 nt withheld, positions 6884-7024]
CCTTTGACGTTGGAGTCCACGTTCTTT
[37 nt withheld, positions 7052-7088]
ACTCTATCTCGGGCTATTCTTTTGATTTATAAGGGATTTTGCCGATTTCGGTCTATTGGTTAAAAAATGA
GCTGATTTAACAAAAATTTAACGCGAATTTTAACAAAATATTAACGTTTACAATTTTATGGTGCACTCTC
AGTACAATCTGCTCTGATGCCGCATAGTTAAGCCAGCCCCGACACCCGCCAACACCCGCTGACGCGCCCT
GACGGGCTTGTCTGCTCCCGGCATCCGCTTACAGACAAGCTGTGACCGTCTCCGGGAGCTGCATGTGTCA
GAGGTTTTCACCGTCATCACCGAAACGCGCGAGACGAAAGGGCCTCGTGATACGCCTATTTTTATAGGTT
AATGTCATGATAATAATGGTTTCTTAGACGTCAGGTGGCACTTTTCGGGGAAATGTGCGCGGAACCCCTA
TTTGTTTATTTTTCTAAATACATTCAAATATGTATCCGCTCATGAGACAATAACCCTGATAAATGCTTCA
ATAATATTGAAAAAGGAAGAGTATGAGTATTCAACATTTCCGTGTCGCCCTTATTCCCTTTTTTGCGGCA
TTTTGCCTTCCTGTTTTTGCTCACCCAGAAACGCTGGTGAAAGTAAAAGATGCTGAAGATCAGTTGGGTG
CACGAGTGGGTTACATCGAACTGGATCTCAACAGCGGTAAGATCCTTGAGAGTTTTCGCCCCGAAGAACG
TTTTCCAATGATGAGCACTTTTAAAGTTCTGCTATGTGGCGCGGTATTATCCCGTATTGACGCCGGGCAA
GAGCAACTCGGTCGCCGCATACACTATTCTCAGAATGACTTGGTTGAGTACTCACCAGTCACAGAAAAGC
ATCTTACGGATGGCATGACAGTAAGAGAATTATGCAGTGCTGCCATAACCATGAGTGATAACACTGCGGC
CAACTTACTTCTGACAACGATCGGAGGACCGAAGGAGCTAACCGCTTTTTTGCACAACATGGGGGATCAT
GTAACTCGCCTTGATCGTTGGGAACCGGAGCTGAATGAAGCCATACCAAACGACGAGCGTGACACCACGA
TGCCTGTAGCAATGGCAACAACGTTGCGCAAACTATTAACTGGCGAACTACTTACTCTAGCTTCCCGGCA
ACAATTAATAGACTGGATGGAGGCGGATAAAGTTGCAGGACCACTTCTGCGCTCGGCCCTTCCGGCTGGC
TGGTTTATTGCTGATAAATCTGGAGCCGGTGAGCGTGGAAGCCGCGGTATCATTGCAGCACTGGGGCCAG
ATGGTAAGCCCTCCCGTATCGTAGTTATCTACACGACGGGGAGTCAGGCAACTATGGATGAACGAAATAG
ACAGATCGCTGAGATAGGTGCCTCACTGATTAAGCATTGGTAACTGTCAGACCAAGTTTACTCATATATA
CTTTAGATTGATTTAAAACTTCATTTTTAATTTAAAAGGATCTAGGTGAAGATCCTTTTTGATAATCTCA
TGACCAAAATCCCTTAACGTGAGTTTTCGTTCCACTGAGCGTCAGACCCCGTAGAAAAGATCAAAGGATC
TTCTTGAGATCCTTTTTTTCTGCGCGTAATCTGCTGCTTGCAAACAAAAAAACCACCGCTACCAGCGGTG
GTTTGTTTGCCGGATCAAGAGCTACCAACTCTTTTTCCGAAGGTAACTGGCTTCAGCAGAGCGCAGATAC
CAAATACTGTTCTTCTAGTGTAGCCGTAGTTAGGCCACCACTTCAAGAACTCTGTAGCACCGCCTACATA
CCTCGCTCTGCTAATCCTGTTACCAGTGGCTGCTGCCAGTGGCGATAAGTCGTGTCTTACCGGGTTGGAC
TCAAGACGATAGTTACCGGATAAGGCGCAGCGGTCGGGCTGAACGGGGGGTTCGTGCACACAGCCCAGCT
TGGAGCGAACGACCTACACCGAACTGAGATACCTACAGCGTGAGCTATGAGAAAGCGCCACGCTTCCCGA
AGGGAGAAAGGCGGACAGGTATCCGGTAAGCGGCAGGGTCGGAACAGGAGAGCGCACGAGGGAGCTTCCA
GGGGGAAACGCCTGGTATCTTTATAGTCCTGTCGGGTTTCGCCACCTCTGACTTGAGCGTCGATTTTTGT
GATGCTCGTCAGGGGGGCGGAGCCTATGGAAAAACGCCAGCAACGCGGCCTTTTTACGGTTCCTGGCCTT
TTGCTGGCCTTTTGCTCACATGT
Features (pLannotate 1.2.2; 22 found; start..end, strand, type, name):
      1..241     +  promoter       U6 promoter: RNA polymerase III promoter for human U6 snRNA
    271..346     +  misc_RNA       gRNA scaffold: guide RNA scaffold for the Streptococcus pyogenes CRISPR/Cas9 system
    353..396     +  misc_RNA       gRNA scaffold (fragment): guide RNA scaffold for the Streptococcus pyogenes CRISPR/Cas9 system
    443..728     +  enhancer       CMV enhancer: human cytomegalovirus immediate early enhancer; contains an 18-bp deletion relative to the standard CMV enhancer
    730..849     +  promoter       chicken β-actin promoter (fragment): contains a 21-bp deletion relative to the standard chicken β-actin promoter
    862..883     +  promoter       chicken β-actin promoter (fragment): No description available
    900..921     +  promoter       chicken β-actin promoter (fragment): No description available
    934..1111    +  promoter       chicken β-actin promoter (fragment): No description available
   1112..1339    +  intron         hybrid intron: hybrid between chicken β-actin (CBA) and minute virus of mice (MMV) introns (Gray et al., 2011)
   1477..3078    +  CDS            Cas9(N): N-terminal portion of Streptococcus pyogenes Cas9 (Zetsche et al., 2015)
   3079..5577    +  CDS            Cas9(C): C-terminal portion of Streptococcus pyogenes Cas9 (Zetsche et al., 2015)
   5578..5625    +  CDS            nucleoplasmin NLS: bipartite nuclear localization signal from nucleoplasmin
   5695..6294    +  CDS            PuroR (fragment): puromycin N-acetyltransferase; pac from Streptomyces; confers resistance to puromycin
   6328..6439    +  polyA_signal   bGH poly(A) signal: bovine growth hormone polyadenylation signal
   6544..6684    +  repeat_region  AAV2 ITR: inverted terminal repeat of adeno-associated virus serotype 2 inverted
   6689..6740    -  misc_feature   bom (fragment): basis of mobility region from pBR322
   6759..7214    +  rep_origin     f1 ori (sequence partly withheld): f1 bacteriophage origin of replication; arrow indicates direction of (+) strand synthesis
   7215..7264    -  misc_feature   bom (fragment): basis of mobility region from pBR322
   7366..7401    -  CDS            rop (fragment): Rop protein, which maintains plasmids at low copy number; rop
   7496..7600    +  promoter       AmpR promoter: bla
   7601..8461    +  CDS            AmpR: β-lactamase; bla; confers resistance to ampicillin, carbenicillin, and related antibiotics
   8632..9220    +  rep_origin     ori: high-copy-number ColE1/pMB1/pBR322/pUC origin of replication
