[The description below was written by a language model from this plasmid's Addgene catalogue record and pLannotate feature annotations shown in this document.]
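Description:
px459-RhebL1 sgRNA is an all-in-one mammalian CRISPR/Cas9 expression plasmid built on the pSpCas9(BB)-2A-Puro V2.0 backbone. It carries a 20-nt guide targeting human RhebL1 (Ras homolog enriched in brain-like protein 1), cloned through the BbsI sites between the human U6 RNA polymerase III promoter and the Streptococcus pyogenes gRNA scaffold, so that a complete single guide RNA is transcribed in transfected cells. In bacteria the plasmid is maintained by a high-copy ColE1/pUC-type origin and selected with ampicillin via the β-lactamase gene. An f1 phage origin is also present.

The second expression unit uses a hybrid promoter made of the CMV enhancer, chicken β-actin promoter and a hybrid intron to drive S. pyogenes Cas9. The annotation splits Cas9 into contiguous N- and C-terminal segments that together make up one continuous coding region, followed by a nucleoplasmin nuclear localization signal. Downstream in the same transcript lies puromycin N-acetyltransferase, which according to the backbone name is linked through a 2A peptide, and the unit ends with a bGH polyadenylation signal. This lets Cas9-expressing cells be enriched by puromycin selection. A single AAV2 ITR is annotated after the poly(A) signal, which appears to be a backbone remnant rather than a functional packaging unit, along with small bom and rop fragments.

Two sequence records are provided, a depositor sequence of 9,176 nt and a sequencing-derived one of 9,281 nt. They share the same feature order and differ mainly in the chicken β-actin promoter region, which is annotated as fragmented and longer in the sequencing result. The plasmid is intended for Cas9-mediated editing of the RhebL1 locus in human cells, and the associated publication concerns Rheb and mTORC1 signaling.
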