Addgene plasmid #133769: px459-RhebL1 sgRNA
Purpose: Expresses Cas9 and human RhebL1 sgRNA
Depositing lab: Shawn Ferguson. Depositing organization: Yale University. Publication: Weak membrane interactions allow Rheb to activate mTORC1 signaling without major lysosome enrichment. Angarola B, Ferguson SM. Mol Biol Cell. 2019 Oct 15;30(22):2750-2760. doi: 10.1091/mbc.E19-03-0146. Epub 2019 Sep 18. PubMed 31532697.
Backbone
  Vector backbone: pspCas9(BB)-2A-Puro V2.0
  Backbone manufacturer: Addgene# 62988 from Feng Zhang
  Backbone size w/o insert (bp): 9200
  Vector type: Mammalian Expression, CRISPR
  Selectable markers: Puromycin
Growth in bacteria
  Bacterial resistance: Ampicillin, 100 μg/mL
  Growth temperature: 37°C
  Growth strain: NEB Stable
  Copy number: Unknown
Gene/Insert
  Gene/Insert name: RhebL1 sgRNA (alt name: Ras Homolog Enriched In Brain-Like Protein 1 sgRNA)
  Species: H. sapiens (human)
  Insert size (bp): 20
  Promoter: U6
  Cloning method: Restriction Enzyme; 5′ cloning site Bbs1 (unknown if destroyed); 3′ cloning site Bbs1 (unknown if destroyed)
  Sequencing primers: 5′ TTTATGGCGAGGCGGCGG; 3′ gtgggcttgtactcggtcat
Terms and licenses: Academic/Nonprofit Terms; Industry Terms: Not Available to Industry
Depositor comments: Please visit https://www.biorxiv.org/content/10.1101/513473v3 for bioRxiv preprint.
How to cite: px459-RhebL1 sgRNA was a gift from Shawn Ferguson (Addgene plasmid # 133769 ; http://n2t.net/addgene:133769 ; RRID:Addgene_133769)
